>Addgene plasmid #236982 | PPP3CA-HaloTag Vector | addgene full sequence | sequence record 472401 | Addgene NGS Result
GGCATGCAAGCTGATTTGGCTGCTGCCACCGCTGAGCAAGGCCGCTTCGAGCAGACATGATAAGATACAT
TGATGAGTTTGGACAAACCACAACTAGAATGCAGTGAAAAAAATGCTTTATTTGTGAAATTTGTGATGCT
ATTGCTTTATTTGTAACCATTATAAGCTGCAATAAACAAGTTAACAACAACAATTGCATTCATTTTATGT
TTCAGGTTCAGGGGGAGATGTGGGAGGTTTTTTTAAGCAAGTAAAACCTCTACAAATGTGGTAAAATCTT
AATTAAGAATTCTAATATAACTTCGTATAGCATACATTATACGAAGTTATGGATCCACTGTTGACAATTA
ATCATCGGCATAGTATATCGGCATAGTATAATACGACAAGGTGAGGAACTAAACCCAGGAGGCAGATCAT
GATTGAACAAGATGGATTGCACGCAGGTTCTCCGGCCGCTTGGGTGGAGAGGCTATTCGGCTATGACTGG
GCACAACAGACAATCGGCTGCTCTGATGCCGCCGTGTTCCGGCTGTCAGCGCAGGGGCGCCCGGTTCTTT
TTGTCAAGACCGACCTGTCCGGTGCCCTGAATGAACTGCAGGACGAGGCAGCGCGGCTATCGTGGCTGGC
CACGACGGGCGTTCCTTGCGCAGCTGTGCTCGACGTTGTCACTGAAGCGGGAAGGGACTGGCTGCTATTG
GGCGAAGTGCCGGGGCAGGATCTCCTGTCATCTCACCTTGCTCCTGCCGAGAAAGTATCCATCATGGCTG
ATGCAATGCGGCGGCTGCATACGCTTGATCCGGCTACCTGCCCATTCGACCACCAAGCGAAACATCGCAT
CGAGCGAGCACGTACTCGGATGGAAGCCGGTCTTGTCGATCAGGATGATCTGGACGAAGAGCATCAGGGG
CTCGCGCCAGCCGAACTGTTCGCCAGGCTCAAGGCGCGCATGCCCGACGGCGAGGATCTCGTCGTGACCC
ATGGCGATGCCTGCTTGCCGAATATCATGGTGGAAAATGGCCGCTTTTCTGGATTCATCGACTGTGGCCG
GCTGGGTGTGGCGGACCGCTATCAGGACATAGCGTTGGCTACCCGTGATATTGCTGAAGAGCTTGGCGGC
GAATGGGCTGACCGCTTCCTCGTGCTTTACGGTATCGCCGCTCCCGATTCGCAGCGCATCGCCTTCTATC
GCCTTCTTGACGAGTTCTTCTGATTCGAAATGACCGACCAAGCGACGCCCAACCGGTATCAGCTCACTCA
AAGGCGGTAATACGGTTATCCACAGAATCAGGGGATAACGCAGGAAAGAACATGTGAGCAAAAGGCCAGC
AAAAGGCCAGGAACCGTAAAAAGGCCGCGTTGCTGGCGTTTTTCCATAGGCTCCGCCCCCCTGACGAGCA
TCACAAAAATCGACGCTCAAGTCAGAGGTGGCGAAACCCGACAGGACTATAAAGATACCAGGCGTTTCCC
CCTGGAAGCTCCCTCGTGCGCTCTCCTGTTCCGACCCTGCCGCTTACCGGATACCTGTCCGCCTTTCTCC
CTTCGGGAAGCGTGGCGCTTTCTCATAGCTCACGCTGTAGGTATCTCAGTTCGGTGTAGGTCGTTCGCTC
CAAGCTGGGCTGTGTGCACGAACCCCCCGTTCAGCCCGACCGCTGCGCCTTATCCGGTAACTATCGTCTT
GAGTCCAACCCGGTAAGACACGACTTATCGCCACTGGCAGCAGCCACTGGTAACAGGATTAGCAGAGCGA
GGTATGTAGGCGGTGCTACAGAGTTCTTGAAGTGGTGGCCTAACTACGGCTACACTAGAAGGACAGTATT
TGGTATCTGCGCTCTGCTGAAGCCAGTTACCTTCGGAAAAAGAGTTGGTAGCTCTTGATCCGGCAAACAA
ACCACCGCTGGTAGCGGTGGTTTTTTTGTTTGCAAGCAGCAGATTACGCGCAGAAAAAAAGGATTTCAAG
AAGATCCTTTGATCTTTTCTACGGGGTCTGACGCTCAGTGGAACGAAAACTCACGTTAAGGGATTTTGGT
CATGAGATTATCAAAAAGGATCTTCACCTAGATCCTTTTATAGTCCGGAATCGTCACACAAAAAACCAAC
ACACAGATGTAATGAAAATAAAGATATTTTATTGCGGCCATCGTGATGGCTAGAGTTTAGCCCTCCCACA
CATAACCAGAGGGCAGCAATTCACGAATCCCAACTGCCGTCGGCTGTCCATCACTGTCCTTCACTATGGC
TTTGATCCCAGGATGCAGATCGAGAAGCACCTGTCGGCACCGTCCGCAGGGGCTCAAGATGCCCCTGTTC
TCATTTCCGATCGCGACGATACAAGTCAGGTTGCCAGCTGCCGCAGCAGCAGCAGTGCCCAGCACCACGA
GTTCTGCACAAGGTCCCCCAGTAAAATGATATACATTGACACCAGTGAAGATGCGGCCGTCGCTAGAGAG
AGCTGCGCTGGCGACGCTGTAGTCTTCAGAGATGGGGATGCTGTTGATTGTAGCCGTTGCTCTTTCAATG
AGGGTGGATTCTTCTTGAGACAAAGGCTTGGCCATGGTGGCGCTAGTGTCAGAAGAATCGAGCTTTTTGC
AAAAGCCTAGGCCTCCAAAAAAGCCTCCTCACTACTTCTGGAATAGCTCAGAGGCCGAGGCGGCCTCGGC
CTCTGCATAAATAAAAAAAATTAGTCAGCCATGGGGCGGAGAATGGGCGGAACTGGGCGGAGTTAGGGGC
GGGATGGGCGGAGTTAGGGGCGGGACTATGGTTGCTGACTAATTGAGATGCATGCTTTGCATACTTCTGC
CTGCTGGGGAGCCTGGGGACTTTCCACACCTGGTTGCTGACTAATTGAGATGCATGCTTTGCATACTTCT
GCCTGCTGGGGAGCCTGGGGACTTTCCACACCCTAACTGACACACATTCCACAGCTGGTTCTTTCCGCCT
CAGAAGGTACCTAACCAAGTTCCTCTTTCAGAGGTTATTTCAGGCCATGGTGCTGCGCAAGACGCGTTAA
TTAAGACGTCGGCAGTGAAAAAAATGCTTTATTTGTGAAATTTGTGATGCTATTGCTTTATTTGTAACCA
TTATAAGCTGCAATAAACAAGTTAACAACAACAATTGCATTCATTTTATGTTTCAGGTTCAGGGGGAGGT
GTGGGAGGTTTTTTAAAGCAAGTAAAACCTCTACAAATGTGGTATGGCTGATTATGATCCGCGGCCGCAA
TACGTCGACGTTATCAGCTGACTTCGTACGAGAGCCTAGGATTATGGCGCGCCACTAGTTATTAATAGTA
ATCAATTACGGGGTCATTAGTTCATAGCCCATATATGGAGTTCCGCGTTACATAACTTACGGTAAATGGC
CCGCCTGGCTGACCGCCCAACGACCCCCGCCCATTGACGTCAATAATGACGTATGTTCCCATAGTAACGC
CAATAGGGACTTTCCATTGACGTCAATGGGTGGAGTATTTACGGTAAACTGCCCACTTGGCAGTACATCA
AGTGTATCATATGCCAAGTCCGCCCCCTATTGACGTCAATGACGGTAAATGGCCCGCCTGGCATTATGCC
CAGTACATGACCTTACGGGACTTTCCTACTTGGCAGTACATCTACGTATTAGTCATCGCTATTACCATGG
TGATGCGGTTTTGGCAGTACACCAATGGGCGTGGATAGCGGTTTGACTCACGGGGATTTCCAAGTCTCCA
CCCCATTGACGTCAATGGGAGTTTGTTTTGGCACCAAAATCAACGGGACTTTCCAAAATGTCGTAATAAC
CCCGCCCCGTTGACGCAAATGGGCGGTAGGCGTGTACGGTGGGAGGTCTATATAAGCAGAGCTGGTTTAG
TGAACCGTCAGATCACTAGAAGCTTTATTGCGGTAGTTTATCACAGTTAAATTGCTAACGCAGTCAGTGC
TTCTGACACAACAGTCTCGAACTTAAGCTGCAGAAGTTGGTCGTGAGGCACTGGGCAGGTAAGTATCAAG
GTTACAAGACAGGTTTAAGGAGACCAATAGAAACTGGGCTTGTCGAGACAGAGAAGACTCTTGCGTTTCT
GATAGGCACCTATTGGTCTTACTGACATCCACTTTGCCTTTCTCTCCACAGGTGTCCACTCCCAGTTCAA
TTACAGCTCTTAAGGCTAGAGTATTAATACGACTCACTATAGGGCTAGCGATCGCCATGTCCGAGCCCAA
GGCAATTGATCCCAAGTTGTCGACGACCGACAGGGTGGTGAAAGCTGTTCCATTTCCTCCAAGTCACCGG
CTTACAGCAAAAGAAGTGTTTGATAATGATGGAAAACCTCGTGTGGATATCTTAAAGGCGCATCTTATGA
AGGAGGGAAGGCTGGAAGAGAGTGTTGCATTGAGAATAATAACAGAGGGTGCATCAATTCTTCGACAGGA
AAAAAATTTGCTGGATATTGATGCGCCAGTCACTGTTTGTGGGGACATTCATGGACAATTCTTTGATTTG
ATGAAGCTCTTTGAAGTCGGGGGATCTCCTGCCAACACTCGCTACCTCTTCTTAGGGGACTATGTTGACA
GAGGGTACTTCAGTATTGAATGTGTGCTGTATTTGTGGGCCTTGAAAATTCTCTACCCCAAAACACTGTT
TTTACTTCGTGGAAATCATGAATGTAGACATCTAACAGAGTATTTCACATTTAAACAAGAATGTAAAATA
AAGTATTCAGAACGCGTATATGATGCCTGTATGGATGCCTTTGACTGCCTTCCCCTGGCTGCCCTGATGA
ACCAACAGTTCCTGTGTGTGCATGGTGGTTTGTCTCCAGAGATTAACACTTTAGATGATATCAGAAAATT
AGACCGATTCAAAGAACCACCTGCATATGGACCTATGTGTGATATCCTGTGGTCAGACCCCCTGGAAGAT
TTTGGAAATGAGAAGACTCAGGAACATTTCACTCACAACACAGTCAGGGGGTGTTCATACTTCTACAGTT
ACCCGGCTGTATGTGAATTCTTACAGCACAATAACTTGTTATCTATACTCCGAGCCCACGAAGCCCAAGA
TGCAGGGTACCGCATGTACAGGAAAAGCCAAACAACAGGCTTCCCTTCTCTAATTACAATTTTTTCAGCA
CCAAATTACTTAGATGTATACAATAACAAAGCTGCAGTATTGAAGTATGAGAACAATGTTATGAATATCA
GGCAATTCAACTGTTCTCCTCATCCATACTGGCTTCCAAATTTCATGGATGTTTTTACTTGGTCCCTTCC
ATTTGTTGGGGAAAAAGTGACTGAGATGCTGGTAAATGTCCTCAACATCTGCTCAGATGATGAACTAGGG
TCAGAAGAAGATGGATTTGATGGTGCAACAGCTGCAGCCCGGAAAGAGGTGATAAGGAACAAGATCCGAG
CAATAGGCAAAATGGCCAGAGTGTTCTCAGTGCTCAGAGAAGAGAGTGAGAGTGTGCTGACGCTGAAAGG
CTTGACCCCAACTGGCATGCTCCCCAGCGGAGTACTTTCTGGAGGGAAGCAAACCCTGCAAAGCGCTACT
GTTGAGGCTATTGAGGCTGATGAAGCTATCAAAGGATTTTCACCACAACATAAGATCACTAGCTTCGAGG
AAGCCAAGGGCTTAGACCGAATTAATGAGAGGATGCCGCCTCGCAGAGATGCCATGCCCTCTGACGCCAA
CCTTAACTCCATCAACAAGGCTCTCACCTCAGAGACTAACGGCACGGACAGCAATGGCAGTAATAGCAGC
AATATTCAGGTTTCTCTCGAGCCAACCACTGAGGATCTGTACTTTCAGAGCGATAACGATGGATCCGAAA
TCGGTACTGGCTTTCCATTCGACCCCCATTATGTGGAAGTCCTGGGCGAGCGCATGCACTACGTCGATGT
TGGTCCGCGCGATGGCACCCCTGTGCTGTTCCTGCACGGTAACCCGACCTCCTCCTACGTGTGGCGCAAC
ATCATCCCGCATGTTGCACCGACCCATCGCTGCATTGCTCCAGACCTGATCGGTATGGGCAAATCCGACA
AACCAGACCTGGGTTATTTCTTCGACGACCACGTCCGCTTCATGGATGCCTTCATCGAAGCCCTGGGTCT
GGAAGAGGTCGTCCTGGTCATTCACGACTGGGGCTCCGCTCTGGGTTTCCACTGGGCCAAGCGCAATCCA
GAGCGCGTCAAAGGTATTGCATTTATGGAGTTCATCCGCCCTATCCCGACCTGGGACGAATGGCCAGAAT
TTGCCCGCGAGACCTTCCAGGCCTTCCGCACCACCGACGTCGGCCGCAAGCTGATCATCGATCAGAACGT
TTTTATCGAGGGTACGCTGCCGATGGGTGTCGTCCGCCCGCTGACTGAAGTCGAGATGGACCATTACCGC
GAGCCGTTCCTGAATCCTGTTGACCGCGAGCCACTGTGGCGCTTCCCAAACGAGCTGCCAATCGCCGGTG
AGCCAGCGAACATCGTCGCGCTGGTCGAAGAATACATGGACTGGCTGCACCAGTCCCCTGTCCCGAAGCT
GCTGTTCTGGGGCACCCCAGGCGTTCTGATCCCACCGGCCGAAGCCGCTCGCCTGGCCAAAAGCCTGCCT
AACTGCAAGGCTGTGGACATCGGCCCGGGTCTGAATCTGCTGCAAGAAGACAACCCGGACCTGATCGGCA
GCGAGATCGCGCGCTGGCTGTCTACTCTGGAGATTTCCGGTTAATAGAATTCTAGAGTCGACCTGCA
Features (pLannotate 1.2.2; 19 found; start..end, strand, type, name):
     61..182     -  polyA_signal   SV40 poly(A) signal: SV40 polyadenylation signal
    205..273     -  CDS            large T antigen (fragment): large T antigen from SV40 (simian virus 40)
    297..330     +  protein_bind   loxP: Cre-mediated recombination occurs in the 8-bp core sequence (GCATACAT). Cre recombinase
    340..387     +  promoter       EM7 promoter: synthetic bacterial promoter&nbsp
    419..1210    +  CDS            neo: KKA2_KLEPN - Also known as kan, nptII. Experimental evidence at protein level: Swiss-Prot protein existence level 1. Resistance to kanamycin, neomycin, paromomycin, ribostamycin, butirosin and gentamicin B. From Klebsiella pneumoniae.
   1371..1959    -  rep_origin     ori: high-copy-number ColE1/pMB1/pBR322/pUC origin of replication
   2085..2133    -  polyA_signal   poly(A) signal: synthetic polyadenylation signal
   2157..2555    -  CDS            BSD: blasticidin S deaminase; Aspergillus terreus BSD; confers resistance to blasticidin
   2586..2943    -  promoter       SV40 promoter: SV40 enhancer and early promoter
   3022..3103    -  polyA_signal   SV40 poly(A) signal: SV40 polyadenylation signal
   3126..3209    -  CDS            large T antigen (fragment): large T antigen from SV40 (simian virus 40)
   3274..3639    +  enhancer       CMV enhancer: human cytomegalovirus immediate early enhancer
   3641..3840    +  promoter       CMV promoter: human cytomegalovirus (CMV) immediate early promoter
   3979..4111    +  intron         chimeric intron: chimera between introns from human β-globin and immunoglobulin heavy chain genes
   4155..4173    +  promoter       T7 promoter: promoter for bacteriophage T7 RNA polymerase
   4187..5749    +  CDS            PPP3CA: PP2BA_HUMAN - Also known as CALNA, CNA. Experimental evidence at protein level: Swiss-Prot protein existence level 1. Calcium-dependent, calmodulin-stimulated protein phosphatase which plays an essential role in the transduction of intracellular Ca(2+)-mediated signals (PubMed:15671020, PubMed:18838687, PubMed:19154138, PubMed:23468591). Many of the substrates contain a PxIxIT motif and/or a LxVP motif (PubMed:17498738, PubMed:17502104, PubMed:23468591, PubMed:27974827, PubMed:22343722). In response to increased Ca(2+) levels, dephosphorylates and activates phosphatase SSH1 which results in co
   5771..5791    +  CDS            TEV site: tobacco etch virus (TEV) protease recognition and cleavage site
   5807..6690    +  CDS            HaloTag® (fragment): modified bacterial dehalogenase that forms covalent bonds with chloroalkane derivatives
   6701..12      +  misc_feature   MCS (fragment) (across the origin): pUC18/19 multiple cloning site
