[The description below was written by a language model from this plasmid's Addgene catalogue record and pLannotate feature annotations shown in this document.]
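Description:
PPP3CA-HaloTag Vector is a 6.7 kb mammalian expression plasmid built on the pFC221K HaloTag CMV-Blast BiBRET backbone. It is designed to produce human PPP3CA, the catalytic A subunit of the calcium- and calmodulin-dependent phosphatase calcineurin, as a fusion with a C-terminal HaloTag. The plasmid replicates in E. coli at high copy from a ColE1/pUC-type origin and is selected with kanamycin, with the neo/nptII gene driven by the small synthetic bacterial EM7 promoter. A single loxP site is annotated just upstream of this cassette, but the record does not explain its role.

The expression unit consists of the CMV immediate-early enhancer and promoter, followed by a chimeric β-globin/immunoglobulin intron that typically improves transcript processing and expression. A T7 promoter sits immediately upstream of the coding region and could support in vitro transcription. The unmutated PPP3CA open reading frame is followed by a TEV protease recognition site and then HaloTag, so the tag could in principle be cleaved from the phosphatase. An SV40 polyadenylation signal downstream of the fusion is annotated on the reverse strand, as is a second SV40 poly(A) region upstream of the CMV enhancer. A separate cassette on the opposite strand, with an SV40 enhancer/early promoter, the blasticidin S deaminase gene and a synthetic poly(A) signal, allows blasticidin selection of transfected mammalian cells, for example to derive stable lines.

HaloTag is a modified bacterial dehalogenase that bonds covalently to chloroalkane ligands, so the fusion can be labelled with fluorescent or affinity ligands. The BiBRET backbone name suggests use as a labelled acceptor in BRET-type assays, although the record states only that the plasmid is for expressing the fusion protein in mammalian cells.
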