Addgene plasmid #236982: PPP3CA-HaloTag Vector
Purpose: Express PPP3CA-HaloTag(R) Fusion Protein in Mammalian Cells under a CMV promoter
Depositing lab: Promega Corporation.
Backbone
  Vector backbone: pFC221K HaloTag(R) CMV-Blast BiBRET Vector
  Vector type: Mammalian Expression
  Selectable markers: Blasticidin
Growth in bacteria
  Bacterial resistance: Kanamycin, 50 μg/mL
  Growth temperature: 37°C
  Growth strain: DH5alpha
  Copy number: High Copy
Gene/Insert
  Gene/Insert name: PPP3CA
  Species: H. sapiens (human)
  Mutation: None
  Entrez Gene: PPP3CA (a.k.a. ACCIID, CALN, CALNA, CALNA1, CNA1, DEE91, IECEE, IECEE1, PPP2B)
  Promoter: CMV
  Tag / fusion protein: HaloTag (R) (C terminal on backbone)
  Cloning method: Other
Terms and licenses: Academic/Nonprofit Terms; Industry Terms
How to cite: PPP3CA-HaloTag Vector was a gift from Promega Corporation (Addgene plasmid # 236982 ; http://n2t.net/addgene:236982 ; RRID:Addgene_236982)
